>Addgene plasmid #134668 | pMXs-OLIG2 | addgene full sequence | sequence record 267949 | Addgene NGS Result
CCCGAAAAGTGCCACCTGCATAATGAAAGACCCCACCTGTAGGTTTGGCAAGCTAGCTTAAGTAACGCCA
TTTTGCAAGGCATGGAAAAATACATAACTGAGAATAGAAAAGTTCAGATCAAGGTCAGGAACAGATGGAA
CAGCTGAATATGGGCCAAACAGGATATCTGTGGTAAGCAGTTCCTGCCCCGGCTCAGGGCCAAGAACAGA
TGGAACAGCTGAATATGGGCCAAACAGGATATCTGTGGTAAGCAGTTCCTGCCCCGGCTCAGGGCCAAGA
ACAGATGGTCCCCAGATGCGGTCCAGCCCTCAGCAGTTTCTAGAGAACCATCAGATGTTTCCAGGGTGCC
CCAAGGACCTGAAATGACCCTGTGCCTTATTTGAACTAACCAATCAGTTCGCTTCTCGCTTCTGTTCGCG
CGCTTCTGCTCCCCGAGCTCAATAAAAGAGCCCACAACCCCTCACTCGGCGCGCCAGTCCTCCGATTGAC
TGAGTCGCCCGGGTACCCGTGTATCCAATAAACCCTCTTGCAGTTGCATCCGACTTGTGGTCTCGCTGTT
CCTTGGGAGGGTCTCCTCTGAGTGATTGACTACCCGTCAGCGGGGGTCTTTCATTTGGGGGCTCGTCCGG
GATCGGGAGACCCCTGCCCAGGGACCACCGACCCACCACCGGGAGGTAAGCTGGCCAGCAACTTATCTGT
GTCTGTCCGATTGTCTAGTGTCTATGACTGATTTTATGCGCCTGCGTCGGTACTAGTTAGCTAACTAGCT
CTGTATCTGGCGGACCCGTGGTGGAACTGACGAGTTCGGAACACCCGGCCGCAACCCTGGGAGACGTCCC
AGGGACTTCGGGGGCCGTTTTTGTGGCCCGACCTGAGTCCAAAAATCCCGATCGTTTTGGACTCTTTGGT
GCACCCCCCTAATAGGAGGGATATGTGGTTCTGGTAGGAGACGAGAACCTAAAACAGTTCCCGCCTCCGT
CTGAATTTTTGCTTTCGGTTTGGGACCGAAGCCGCGCCGCGCGTCTTGTCTGCTGCAGCATCGTTCTGTG
TTGTCTCTGTCTGACTGTGTTTCTGTATTTGTCTGAAAATTAGGGCCAGACTGTTACCACTCCCTTAAGT
TTGACCTTAGGTCACTGGAAAGATGTCGAGCGGATCGCTCACAACCAGTCGGTAGATGTCAAGAAGAGAC
GTTGGGTTACCTTCTGCTCTGCAGAATGGCCAACCTTTAACGTCGGATGGCCGCGAGACGGCACCTTTAA
CCGAGACCTCATCACCCAGGTTAAGATCAAGGTCTTTTCACCTGGCCCGCATGGACACCCAGACCAGGTC
CCCTACATCGTGACCTGGGAAGCCTTGGCTTTTGACCCCCCTCCCTGGGTCAAGCCCTTTGTACACCCTA
AGCCTCCGCCTCCTCTTCCTCCATCCGCCCCGTCTCTCCCCCTTGAACCTCCTCGTTCGACCCCGCCTCG
ATCCTCCCTTTATCCAGCCCTCACTCCTTCTCTAGGCGCCCCCATATGGCCATATGAGATCTTATATGGG
GCACCCCCGCCCCTTGTAAACTTCCCTGACCCTGACATGACAAGAGTTACTAACAGCCCCTCTCTCCAAG
CTCACTTACAGGCTCTCTACTTAGTCCAGCACGAAGTCTGGAGACCTCTGGCGGCAGCCTACCAAGAACA
ACTGGACCGACCGGTGGTACCTCACCCTTACCGAGTCGGCGACACAGTGTGGGTCCGCCGACACCAGACT
AAGAACCTAGAACCTCGCTGGAAAGGACCTTACACAGTCCTGCTGACCACCCCCACCGCCCTCAAAGTAG
ACGGCATCGCAGCTTGGATACACGCCGCCCACGTGAAGGCTGCCGACCCCGGGGGTGGACCATCCTCTAG
ACTGCCGGATCTAGCTAGTTAATTAAGGATCCCAGTGTGGTGGTACGGGAAATCACAAGTTTGTACAAAA
AAGCAGGCTCCGCGGCCGCCCCCTTCACCATGGACTCGGACGCCAGCCTGGTGTCCAGCCGCCCGTCGTC
GCCAGAGCCCGATGACCTTTTTCTGCCGGCCCGGAGTAAGGGCAGCAGCGGCAGCGCCTTCACTGGGGGC
ACCGTGTCCTCGTCCACCCCGAGTGACTGCCCGCCGGAGCTGAGCGCCGAGCTGCGCGGCGCTATGGGCT
CTGCGGGCGCGCATCCTGGGGACAAGCTAGGAGGCAGTGGCTTCAAGTCATCCTCGTCCAGCACCTCGTC
GTCTACGTCGTCGGCGGCTGCGTCGTCCACCAAGAAGGACAAGAAGCAAATGACAGAGCCGGAGCTGCAG
CAGCTGCGTCTCAAGATCAACAGCCGCGAGCGCAAGCGCATGCACGACCTCAACATCGCCATGGATGGCC
TCCGCGAGGTCATGCCGTACGCACACGGCCCTTCGGTGCGCAAGCTTTCCAAGATCGCCACGCTGCTGCT
GGCGCGCAACTACATCCTCATGCTCACCAACTCGCTGGAGGAGATGAAGCGACTGGTGAGCGAGATCTAC
GGGGGCCACCACGCTGGCTTCCACCCGTCGGCCTGCGGCGGCCTGGCGCACTCCGCGCCCCTGCCCGCCG
CCACCGCGCACCCGGCAGCAGCAGCGCACGCCGCACATCACCCCGCGGTGCACCACCCCATCCTGCCGCC
CGCCGCCGCAGCGGCTGCTGCCGCCGCTGCAGCCGCGGCTGTGTCCAGCGCCTCTCTGCCCGGATCCGGG
CTGCCGTCGGTCGGCTCCATCCGTCCACCGCACGGCCTACTCAAGTCTCCGTCTGCTGCCGCGGCCGCCC
CGCTGGGGGGCGGGGGCGGCGGCAGTGGGGCGAGCGGGGGCTTCCAGCACTGGGGCGGCATGCCCTGCCC
CTGCAGCATGTGCCAGGTGCCGCCGCCGCACCACCACGTGTCGGCTATGGGCGCCGGCAGCCTGCCGCGC
CTCACCTCCGACGCCAAGTGAAAGGGTGGGCGCGCCGACCCAGCTTTCTTGTACAAAGTGGTGATATTCC
AGCTGAGCGCCGGTCGCTACCATTACCAGTTGGTCTGGTGTCAAAAATAATAATAACCGGGCAGGCCATG
TCTGCCCGTATTTCGCGTAAGGAAATCCATTATGTACTATTTAAACTCGAGCGGCCGCCAGCACAGTGGT
CGACGATAAAATAAAAGATTTTATTTAGTCTCCAGAAAAAGGGGGGAATGAAAGACCCCACCTGTAGGTT
TGGCAAGCTAGCTTAAGTAACGCCATTTTGCAAGGCATGGAAAAATACATAACTGAGAATAGAGAAGTTC
AGATCAAGGTCAGGAACAGATGGAACAGCTGAATATGGGCCAAACAGGATATCTGTGGTAAGCAGTTCCT
GCCCCGGCTCAGGGCCAAGAACAGATGGAACAGCTGAATATGGGCCAAACAGGATATCTGTGGTAAGCAG
TTCCTGCCCCGGCTCAGGGCCAAGAACAGATGGTCCCCAGATGCGGTCCAGCCCTCAGCAGTTTCTAGAG
AACCATCAGATGTTTCCAGGGTGCCCCAAGGACCTGAAATGACCCTGTGCCTTATTTGAACTAACCAATC
AGTTCGCTTCTCGCTTCTGTTCGCGCGCTTCTGCTCCCCGAGCTCAATAAAAGAGCCCACAACCCCTCAC
TCGGGGCGCCAGTCCTCCGATTGACTGAGTCGCCCGGGTACCCGTGTATCCAATAAACCCTCTTGCAGTT
GCATCCGACTTGTGGTCTCGCTGTTCCTTGGGAGGGTCTCCTCTGAGTGATTGACTACCCGTCAGCGGGG
GTCTTTCACATGCAGCATGTATCAAAATTAATTTGGTTTTTTTTCTTAAGTATTTACATTAAATGGCCAT
AGTTGCATTAATGAATCGGCCAACGCGCGGGGAGAGGCGGTTTGCGTATTGGGCGCTCTTCCGCTTCCTC
GCTCACTGACTCGCTGCGCTCGGTCGTTCGGCTGCGGCGAGCGGTATCAGCTCACTCAAAGGCGGTAATA
CGGTTATCCACAGAATCAGGGGATAACGCAGGAAAGAACATGTGAGCAAAAGGCCAGCAAAAGGCCAGGA
ACCGTAAAAAGGCCGCGTTGCTGGCGTTTTTCCATAGGCTCCGCCCCCCTGACGAGCATCACAAAAATCG
ACGCTCAAGTCAGAGGTGGCGAAACCCGACAGGACTATAAAGATACCAGGCGTTTCCCCCTGGAAGCTCC
CTCGTGCGCTCTCCTGTTCCGACCCTGCCGCTTACCGGATACCTGTCCGCCTTTCTCCCTTCGGGAAGCG
TGGCGCTTTCTCATAGCTCACGCTGTAGGTATCTCAGTTCGGTGTAGGTCGTTCGCTCCAAGCTGGGCTG
TGTGCACGAACCCCCCGTTCAGCCCGACCGCTGCGCCTTATCCGGTAACTATCGTCTTGAGTCCAACCCG
GTAAGACACGACTTATCGCCACTGGCAGCAGCCACTGGTAACAGGATTAGCAGAGCGAGGTATGTAGGCG
GTGCTACAGAGTTCTTGAAGTGGTGGCCTAACTACGGCTACACTAGAAGAACAGTATTTGGTATCTGCGC
TCTGCTGAAGCCAGTTACCTTCGGAAAAAGAGTTGGTAGCTCTTGATCCGGCAAACAAACCACCGCTGGT
AGCGGTGGTTTTTTTGTTTGCAAGCAGCAGATTACGCGCAGAAAAAAAGGATCTCAAGAAGATCCTTTGA
TCTTTTCTACGGGGTCTGACGCTCAGTGGAACGAAAACTCACGTTAAGGGATTTTGGTCATGAGATTATC
AAAAAGGATCTTCACCTAGATCCTTTTGCGGCCGGCCGCAAATCAATCTAAAGTATATATGAGTAAACTT
GGTCTGACAGTTACCAATGCTTAATCAGTGAGGCACCTATCTCAGCGATCTGTCTATTTCGTTCATCCAT
AGTTGCCTGACTCCCCGTCGTGTAGATAACTACGATACGGGAGGGCTTACCATCTGGCCCCAGTGCTGCA
ATGATACCGCGAGACCCACGCTCACCGGCTCCAGATTTATCAGCAATAAACCAGCCAGCCGGAAGGGCCG
AGCGCAGAAGTGGTCCTGCAACTTTATCCGCCTCCATCCAGTCTATTAATTGTTGCCGGGAAGCTAGAGT
AAGTAGTTCGCCAGTTAATAGTTTGCGCAACGTTGTTGCCATTGCTACAGGCATCGTGGTGTCACGCTCG
TCGTTTGGTATGGCTTCATTCAGCTCCGGTTCCCAACGATCAAGGCGAGTTACATGATCCCCCATGTTGT
GCAAAAAAGCGGTTAGCTCCTTCGGTCCTCCGATCGTTGTCAGAAGTAAGTTGGCCGCAGTGTTATCACT
CATGGTTATGGCAGCACTGCATAATTCTCTTACTGTCATGCCATCCGTAAGATGCTTTTCTGTGACTGGT
GAGTACTCAACCAAGTCATTCTGAGAATAGTGTATGCGGCGACCGAGTTGCTCTTGCCCGGCGTCAATAC
GGGATAATACCGCGCCACATAGCAGAACTTTAAAAGTGCTCATCATTGGAAAACGTTCTTCGGGGCGAAA
ACTCTCAAGGATCTTACCGCTGTTGAGATCCAGTTCGATGTAACCCACTCGTGCACCCAACTGATCTTCA
GCATCTTTTACTTTCACCAGCGTTTCTGGGTGAGCAAAAACAGGAAGGCAAAATGCCGCAAAAAAGGGAA
TAAGGGCGACACGGAAATGTTGAATACTCATACTCTTCCTTTTTCAATATTATTGAAGCATTTATCAGGG
TTATTGTCTCATGAGCGGATACATATTTGAATGTATTTAGAAAAATAAACAAATAGGGGTTCCGCGCACA
TTTC
Features (pLannotate 1.2.2; 14 found; start..end, strand, type, name):
     22..615     +  LTR            LTR: long terminal repeat from Moloney murine leukemia virus
    678..877     +  misc_feature   MMLV Ψ: packaging signal of Moloney murine leukemia virus (MMLV)
    929..1017    +  misc_feature   MESV Ψ (fragment): packaging signal of murine embryonic stem cell virus
   1094..1510    +  CDS            gag (truncated): truncated Moloney murine leukemia virus (MMLV) gag gene lacking the start codon
   1520..1894    +  misc_feature   pol region: Moloney murine leukemia virus (MMLV) pol region containing the splice acceptor site
   1945..1969    +  protein_bind   attB1: mutant version of attB; recombination site for the Gateway® BP reaction BP Clonase™
   1990..2958    +  CDS            OLIG2: OLIG2_HUMAN - Also known as BHLHB1, BHLHE19, PRKCBP2, RACK17. Experimental evidence at protein level: Swiss-Prot protein existence level 1. Required for oligodendrocyte and motor neuron specification in the spinal cord, as well as for the development of somatic motor neurons in the hindbrain. Functions together with ZNF488 to promote oligodendrocyte differentiation. Cooperates with OLIG1 to establish the pMN domain of the embryonic neural tube. Antagonist of V2 interneuron and of NKX2-2-induced V3 interneuron development. From Homo sapiens (Human).
   2978..3002    -  protein_bind   attB2: mutant version of attB; recombination site for the Gateway® BP reaction BP Clonase™
   3197..3318    +  LTR            3' LTR (ΔU3) (fragment): self-inactivating 3' long terminal repeat (LTR) from Moloney murine leukemia virus
   3319..3788    +  LTR            LTR: long terminal repeat from Moloney murine leukemia virus
   3854..3906    -  CDS            lacI (fragment): lac repressor; lacI; The lac repressor binds to the lac operator to inhibit transcription in E. coli. This inhibition can be relieved by adding lactose or isopropyl-β-D-thiogalactopyranoside (IPTG).
   4089..4677    -  rep_origin     ori: high-copy-number ColE1/pMB1/pBR322/pUC origin of replication
   4841..5701    -  CDS            AmpR: β-lactamase; bla; confers resistance to ampicillin, carbenicillin, and related antibiotics
   5702..5806    -  promoter       AmpR promoter: bla
