[The description below was written by a language model from this plasmid's Addgene catalogue record and pLannotate feature annotations shown in this document.]
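Description:
pMXs-OLIG2 is a Moloney murine leukemia virus (MMLV)-based retroviral expression vector carrying the human OLIG2 coding sequence in the pMXs backbone. In bacteria it is maintained as a high-copy plasmid through a ColE1/pUC-type origin of replication and is selected with ampicillin via a β-lactamase gene driven by its own bla promoter. A short lacI fragment is also annotated in the backbone and appears to be a non-functional remnant.

The viral portion of the 5.8 kb plasmid is bounded by MMLV long terminal repeats. Downstream of the 5′ LTR lie the MMLV packaging signal (with a fragment annotated as MESV Ψ), a truncated gag sequence lacking its start codon, and a pol region containing the splice acceptor. Together these elements support efficient encapsidation of the genomic RNA and production of a spliced transcript for the insert. No separate internal promoter is annotated, so expression of OLIG2 is presumably driven by the 5′ LTR. The 3′ LTR region is annotated partly as a ΔU3 fragment adjoining a larger LTR segment; the record does not otherwise indicate that the vector is self-inactivating. The OLIG2 open reading frame is flanked by attB1 and attB2 sites, consistent with its insertion by Gateway recombination. No epitope tag, reporter, or mammalian selection marker is annotated.

Because gag, pol and env functions are absent, the plasmid must be supplied with these in trans to generate replication-incompetent virus for stable transduction of dividing cells. OLIG2 is a bHLH transcription factor required for oligodendrocyte and motor neuron specification, and the associated work used the construct in direct lineage conversion of human dermal fibroblasts into oligodendrocytes.
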