Addgene plasmid #134668: pMXs-OLIG2
Purpose: Retroviral expression of human OLIG2
Depositing lab: Marius Wernig. Depositing organization: Stanford University. Publication: Generation of functional human oligodendrocytes from dermal fibroblasts by direct lineage conversion. Tanabe K, Nobuta H, Yang N, Ang CE, Huie P, Jordan S, Oldham MC, Rowitch DH, Wernig M. Development. 2022 Oct 15;149(20). pii: 275808. doi: 10.1242/dev.199723. Epub 2022 Jun 24. PubMed 35748297.
Backbone
  Vector backbone: pMXs
  Backbone manufacturer: Dr. Toshio Kitamura of the University of Tokyo, the Institute of Medical Science
  Vector type: Retroviral
Growth in bacteria
  Bacterial resistance: Ampicillin, 100 μg/mL
  Growth temperature: 37°C
  Growth strain: NEB Stable
  Copy number: High Copy
Gene/Insert
  Gene/Insert name: OLIG2
  Species: H. sapiens (human)
  Insert size (bp): 990
  Entrez Gene: OLIG2 (a.k.a. BHLHB1, OLIGO2, PRKCBP2, RACK17, bHLHe19)
  Cloning method: Gateway Cloning
  Sequencing primers: 5′ caccatggactcggacgccagcctg
Terms and licenses: Academic/Nonprofit Terms; Industry Terms: Not Available to Industry
How to cite: pMXs-OLIG2 was a gift from Marius Wernig (Addgene plasmid # 134668 ; http://n2t.net/addgene:134668 ; RRID:Addgene_134668)
